Addgene plasmid #17266: pCGB42
Purpose: (Empty Backbone)
Depositing lab: Stuart Schreiber. Depositing organization: Harvard University. Publication: A yeast genetic system for selecting small molecule inhibitors of protein-protein interactions in nanodroplets. Huang J, Schreiber SL. Proc Natl Acad Sci U S A. 1997 Dec 9. 94(25):13396-401. 10.1073/pnas.94.25.13396 PubMed 9391035.
Backbone
  Vector backbone: pPC16
  Backbone size (bp): 8030
  Vector type: Yeast Expression
  Selectable markers: HIS3
Growth in bacteria
  Bacterial resistance: Ampicillin, 100 μg/mL
  Growth temperature: 37°C
  Growth strain: DH5alpha
  Copy number: High Copy
Gene/Insert
  Gene/Insert name: None
  Tag / fusion protein: B42•HA (N terminal on backbone)
  Cloning method: Restriction Enzyme; 5′ cloning site EcoRI (not destroyed); 3′ cloning site SacII (not destroyed)
  Sequencing primers: 5′ CCAGCCTCTTGCTGAGTGGAGATG
Terms and licenses: Academic/Nonprofit Terms; Industry Terms: Not Available to Industry
Depositor comments: ref for pPC16: Chevray, P. M. & Nathans, D. (1992) Proc. Natl. Acad. Sci. USA 89, 5789-5793.
How to cite: pCGB42 was a gift from Stuart Schreiber (Addgene plasmid # 17266 ; http://n2t.net/addgene:17266 ; RRID:Addgene_17266)
