[The description below was written by a language model from this plasmid's Addgene catalogue record.]
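Description:
pCGB42 is an empty yeast expression backbone derived from pPC16, with a recorded backbone size of about 8 kb. It is a shuttle plasmid: in E. coli it is maintained at high copy under ampicillin selection, and in yeast it is selected through the HIS3 auxotrophic marker, which restores histidine prototrophy in his3 strains. The record does not state the bacterial or yeast replication origins (for example whether the yeast element is centromeric or 2μ), and no feature table is available to resolve this.

The vector carries no insert. Its functional payload is an N-terminal B42•HA fusion module built into the backbone. B42 is a short acidic transcriptional activation domain of bacterial origin widely used in yeast two-hybrid systems, and the HA epitope allows immunodetection of the resulting fusion protein. An open reading frame of interest is cloned downstream between the EcoRI (5′) and SacII (3′) sites, both of which are retained after cloning, so that the protein is expressed as a B42-HA-tagged "prey"-type activation-domain fusion. The promoter driving the fusion is not stated in the record.

The associated work describes a yeast genetic system for selecting small-molecule inhibitors of protein-protein interactions. This fits the use of pCGB42 as the activation-domain vector in a two-hybrid or reverse two-hybrid arrangement, where interaction of the B42 fusion with a DNA-binding-domain partner drives reporter expression and disruption of that interaction by a compound can be scored by yeast growth.
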