>Addgene plasmid #17266 | pCGB42 | addgene partial sequence | sequence record 23239 | 17266 with GAL1
AGAAAGGTAGCTGGTATCAATAAAGATATCGAGGAGTGCAATGCCATCATTGAGCAGTTTATCGACTACC
TGCGCACCGGACAGGAGATGCCGATGGAAATGGCGGATCAGGCGATTAACGTGGTGCCGGGCATGACGCC
GAAAACCATTCTTCACGCCGGGCCGCCGATCCAGCCTGACTGGCTGAAATCGAATGGTTTTCATGAAATT
GAAGCGGATGTTAACGATACCAGCCTCTTGCTGAGTGGAGATGCCTCCTACCCTTATGATGTGCCAGATT
ATGCCTCTCCCGAATTCCTGCAGCCCGGGGGATCCACTAGTTCTAGAGCGGCCGCCACCGCGGTGGAGCT
TTGGACTTCTTCGCCAGAGGTTTGGTCAAGTCTCCAATCAAGGTTGTCGGCTTGTCTACCTTGCCAGAAA
TTTACGAAAAGATGGAAAAGGGTCAAATCGTTGGTAGATACGTTGTTGACACTTCTAAATAAGCGAATTT
CTTATGATTTATGATTTTTATTATTAAATAAGTTATAAAAAAAATAAGTGTATACAAATTTTAAAGTGAC
TCTTAGGTTTTAAAACGAAAATTCTTAATTCTTGAGTNACTCTTTCCTGTAGGTCAGGTTGCT
